Addgene plasmid #14481: pRSET FLIPmal-225u
Depositing lab: Wolf Frommer. Depositing organization: Carnegie Institution for Science. Publication: Visualization of maltose uptake in living yeast cells by fluorescent nanosensors. Fehr M, Frommer WB, Lalonde S. Proc Natl Acad Sci U S A. 2002 Jul 23. 99(15):9846-51. 10.1073/pnas.142089199 PubMed 12097642.
Backbone
  Vector backbone: pRSET
  Backbone manufacturer: Invitrogen
  Backbone size w/o insert (bp): 2900
  Vector type: Bacterial Expression
Growth in bacteria
  Bacterial resistance: Ampicillin, 100 μg/mL
  Growth temperature: 37°C
  Growth strain: DH5alpha
  Copy number: High Copy
Gene/Insert
  Gene/Insert name: FLIPmal (alt names: FLIPmalE W62A; MBP)
  Species: E. coli
  Insert size (bp): 2700
  Mutation: W62A
  Tag / fusion protein: ECFP (N terminal on insert); EYFP (C terminal on insert)
  Cloning method: Restriction Enzyme; 5′ cloning site KpnI (not destroyed); 3′ cloning site KpnI (not destroyed)
  Sequencing primers: 5′ N/A
Terms and licenses: Academic/Nonprofit Terms; Industry Terms: Not Available to Industry
Depositor comments: For more information, see http://carnegiedpb.stanford.edu/research/frommer/nanosensors/index.html
How to cite: pRSET FLIPmal-225u was a gift from Wolf Frommer (Addgene plasmid # 14481 ; http://n2t.net/addgene:14481 ; RRID:Addgene_14481)
