[The description below was written by a language model from this plasmid's Addgene catalogue record.]
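Description:
pRSET FLIPmal-225u is a bacterial expression plasmid built on the commercial pRSET backbone (about 2.9 kb), carrying an insert of about 2.7 kb that encodes a genetically encoded fluorescent maltose nanosensor. It is maintained as a high-copy plasmid in E. coli under ampicillin selection. The record gives no feature table and does not state the promoter or other backbone elements. pRSET vectors generally drive expression from a T7 promoter and add an N-terminal polyhistidine tag for purification, but neither is confirmed for this construct.

The insert, FLIPmal, consists of the E. coli maltose-binding protein (MalE/MBP) flanked by two fluorescent proteins, with ECFP fused at the N terminus and EYFP at the C terminus. The binding-protein segment was cloned by restriction enzyme cloning using KpnI sites at both ends, and both sites are retained. ECFP and EYFP form a donor–acceptor pair for fluorescence resonance energy transfer. Sensors of this design depend on the conformational change MBP undergoes when it binds ligand, which alters the relative distance or orientation of the two fluorophores and therefore the ratio of their emissions.

This version carries a W62A substitution in MBP. The "225u" in the name appears to denote a binding affinity of around 225 micromolar, which would make this a lower-affinity variant suited to higher maltose concentrations, although the record does not say so explicitly. The associated publication concerns visualising maltose uptake in living yeast cells with such nanosensors. As a bacterial expression construct, this plasmid is most plausibly used to produce the sensor protein in E. coli for purification and in vitro characterisation.
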