>Addgene plasmid #14481 | pRSET FLIPmal-225u | addgene partial sequence | sequence record 20357 | 14481 with FLIPmal (ATACGAGTCTGCGCGTCTTT)
CCGCAGTACGCACGGCATACCAGAAAGCGGACATCTGCGGGATGTTCGGCATGATTTCACCTTTCTGGGC
GTTTTCCATGGTGGCGGCAATACGTGGATCTTTCGCCAACTCTTCCTCGTAAGACTTCAGCGCTACGGCA
CCCAGCGGTTTGTCTTTATTAACCGCTTCCAGACCTTCATCAGTCAGCAGATAGTTTTCGAGGAACTCTT
TCGCCAGCTCTTTGTTCGGACTGGCGGCGTTAATACCTGCGCTCAGCACGCCAACGAACGGTTTGGATGG
TTGACCCTTGAAGGTCGGCAGTACCGTTACACCATAATTCACTTTGCTGGTGTCGATGTTGGACCATGCC
CACGGGCCGTTGATGGTCATCGCTGTTTCGCCTTTATTAAAGGCAGCTTCTGCGATGGAGTAATCGGTGT
CTGCATTCATGTGTTTGTTTTTAATCANGTCAACCANGAAGGTCAGACCCGCTTTCGCGCCAGCGTTATC
CACGCCCACGTCTTTAATGTCGTACTTGCCGTTTTCATACTTGAACGCATAACCCCCGTCAGCAGCAATC
AGCGGCCAGGTGAAGTACGGTTCTTGCAGGTTGAACATCAGCGCGCTCTTACCTTT
